Addgene plasmid #83851: pDONR-IAA14
Purpose: Gateway donor vector for IAA14
Depositing lab: Jennifer Nemhauser. Depositing organization: University of Washington. Publication: A synthetic approach reveals extensive tunability of auxin signaling. Havens KA, Guseman JM, Jang SS, Pierre-Jerome E, Bolten N, Klavins E, Nemhauser JL. Plant Physiol. 2012 Sep;160(1):135-42. doi: 10.1104/pp.112.202184. Epub 2012 Jul 27. PubMed 22843664.
Backbone
  Vector backbone: pDONR221
  Backbone manufacturer: Invitrogen
  Vector type: Gateway Donor vector
Growth in bacteria
  Bacterial resistance: Kanamycin, 50 μg/mL
  Growth temperature: 37°C
  Growth strain: DH5alpha
  Copy number: Unknown
Gene/Insert
  Gene/Insert name: IAA14
  Species: A. thaliana (mustard weed)
  Entrez Gene: IAA14 (a.k.a. AT4G14550, DL3315C, FCAALL.254, SLR, SOLITARY ROOT, indole-3-acetic acid inducible 14)
  Cloning method: Gateway Cloning
  Sequencing primers: 5′ M13F; 3′ M13R
Terms and licenses: Academic/Nonprofit Terms; Industry Terms: Not Available to Industry
How to cite: pDONR-IAA14 was a gift from Jennifer Nemhauser (Addgene plasmid # 83851 ; http://n2t.net/addgene:83851 ; RRID:Addgene_83851)
