[The description below was written by a language model from this plasmid's Addgene catalogue record and pLannotate feature annotations shown in this document.]
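Description:
pDONR-IAA14 is a Gateway entry-type clone built on the Invitrogen pDONR221 backbone, carrying the coding sequence of Arabidopsis thaliana IAA14 (also known as SOLITARY ROOT, SLR). The 3,240 nt plasmid is maintained in E. coli through a high-copy ColE1/pUC-type origin of replication and is selected with kanamycin via an aminoglycoside phosphotransferase (KanR) gene. Although catalogued as a donor vector, the annotated recombination sites flanking the insert are attL1 and attL2. This indicates that the gene has already been recombined into pDONR221 and that the plasmid is ready to serve as the substrate for an LR Clonase reaction.

The IAA14 open reading frame sits between the two attL sites in the forward orientation, with no promoter annotated upstream to drive its expression. The plasmid is therefore a shuttle for moving the gene rather than an expression construct. The rrnB T1 and T2 transcription terminators lie upstream of attL1 and insulate the insert from read-through transcription. A T7 promoter sits just beyond attL2, pointing back toward the cassette. Short lacI and lacZα fragments are backbone remnants, and M13 forward and reverse primer sites are listed for sequencing across the insert.

IAA14 encodes an Aux/IAA protein, a short-lived transcriptional repressor of early auxin response genes that acts through interaction with auxin response factors. The plasmid's stated purpose is to supply IAA14 for Gateway transfer into destination vectors. The associated publication concerns a synthetic approach to studying the tunability of auxin signalling, but the record does not specify which destination vectors or fusions were made from this clone.
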