Features (pLannotate 1.2.2; 10 found; start..end, strand, type, name):
    121..213     +  CDS            lacI (fragment): lac repressor; lacI; The lac repressor binds to the lac operator to inhibit transcription in E. coli. This inhibition can be relieved by adding lactose or isopropyl-β-D-thiogalactopyranoside (IPTG).
    268..295     -  terminator     rrnB T2 terminator: transcription terminator T2 from the E. coli rrnB gene
    427..470     +  terminator     rrnB T1 terminator: Escherichia coli rrnB; transcription terminator T1 from the E. coli rrnB gene
    517..553     -  CDS            lacZα (fragment): LacZα fragment of β-galactosidase; lacZ fragment
    569..668     +  protein_bind   attL1: mutant version of attL; recombination site for the Gateway® LR reaction LR Clonase™
    674..1357    +  CDS            IAA14: IAA14_ARATH - Also known as SLR1. Experimental evidence at protein level: Swiss-Prot protein existence level 1. Aux/IAA proteins are short-lived transcriptional factors that function as repressors of early auxin response genes at low auxin concentrations. Repression is thought to result from the interaction with auxin response factors (ARFs), proteins that bind to the auxin- responsive promoter element (AuxRE). Formation of heterodimers with ARF proteins may alter their ability to modulate early auxin response genes expression. From Arabidopsis thaliana (Mouse-ear cress).
   1365..1464    -  protein_bind   attL2: mutant version of attL; recombination site for the Gateway® LR reaction LR Clonase™
   1482..1500    -  promoter       T7 promoter: promoter for bacteriophage T7 RNA polymerase
   1634..2443    +  CDS            KanR: aminoglycoside phosphotransferase; aph(3')-Ia; confers resistance to kanamycin in bacteria or G418 (Geneticin®) in eukaryotes
   2590..3178    +  rep_origin     ori: high-copy-number ColE1/pMB1/pBR322/pUC origin of replication
>Addgene plasmid #83851 | pDONR-IAA14 | depositor full sequence | sequence record 160255 | Full Sequence
CTTTCCTGCGTTATCCCCTGATTCTGTGGATAACCGTATTACCGCCTTTGAGTGAGCTGATACCGCTCGC
CGCAGCCGAACGACCGAGCGCAGCGAGTCAGTGAGCGAGGAAGCGGAAGAGCGCCCAATACGCAAACCGC
CTCTCCCCGCGCGTTGGCCGATTCATTAATGCAGCTGGCACGACAGGTTTCCCGACTGGAAAGCGGGCAG
TGAGCGCAACGCAATTAATACGCGTACCGCTAGCCAGGAAGAGTTTGTAGAAACGCAAAAAGGCCATCCG
TCAGGATGGCCTTCTGCTTAGTTTGATGCCTGGCAGTTTATGGCGGGCGTCCTGCCCGCCACCCTCCGGG
CCGTTGCTTCACAACGTTCAAATCCGCTCCCGGCGGATTTGTCCTACTCAGGAGAGCGTTCACCGACAAA
CAACAGATAAAACGAAAGGCCCAGTCTTCCGACTGAGCCTTTCGTTTTATTTGATGCCTGGCAGTTCCCT
ACTCTCGCGTTAACGCTAGCATGGATGTTTTCCCAGTCACGACGTTGTAAAACGACGGCCAGTCTTAAGC
TCGGGCCCCAAATAATGATTTTATTTTGACTGATAGTGACCTGTTCGTTGCAACAAATTGATGAGCAATG
CTTTTTTATAATGCCAACTTTGTACAAAAAAGCAGGCTTCAAAATGAACCTTAAGGAGACGGAGCTTTGT
CTTGGCCTCCCCGGAGGCACTGAAACCGTTGAAAGTCCGGCCAAGTCGGGTGTTGGGAACAAGAGAGGCT
TCTCCGAGACCGTTGATCTCAAACTTAATCTTCAATCTAACAAACAAGGACATGTGGATCTCAACACTAA
TGGAGCTCCCAAGGAGAAGACCTTCCTTAAAGACCCTTCTAAGCCTCCTGCTAAAGCACAAGTGGTGGGT
TGGCCACCGGTGAGGAACTACCGGAAAAATGTTATGGCTAATCAGAAGAGCGGCGAAGCAGAGGAGGCAA
TGAGTAGTGGTGGAGGAACCGTCGCCTTTGTGAAGGTTTCCATGGATGGAGCTCCTTATCTTCGGAAGGT
TGACCTCAAGATGTACACCAGCTACAAGGATCTCTCTGATGCCTTGGCCAAAATGTTCAGCTCCTTTACC
ATGGGGAGTTATGGAGCACAAGGGATGATAGATTTCATGAACGAGAGTAAAGTGATGGATCTGTTGAACA
GTTCTGAGTATGTTCCAAGCTACGAGGACAAAGATGGTGACTGGATGCTCGTTGGTGATGTCCCCTGGCC
GATGTTTGTCGAGTCATGCAAACGTTTGCGCATAATGAAAGGATCCGAAGCAATTGGACTTGCTCCAAGA
GCAATGGAGAAGTTCAAGAACAGATCATGATAACACCCAGCTTTCTTGTACAAAGTTGGCATTATAAGAA
AGCATTGCTTATCAATTTGTTGCAACGAACAGGTCACTATCAGTCAAAATAAAATCATTATTTGCCATCC
AGCTGATATCCCCTATAGTGAGTCGTATTACATGGTCATAGCTGTTTCCTGGCAGCTCTGGCCCGTGTCT
CAAAATCTCTGATGTTACATTGCACAAGATAAAATAATATCATCATGAACAATAAAACTGTCTGCTTACA
TAAACAGTAATACAAGGGGTGTTATGAGCCATATTCAACGGGAAACGTCGAGGCCGCGATTAAATTCCAA
CATGGATGCTGATTTATATGGGTATAAATGGGCTCGCGATAATGTCGGGCAATCAGGTGCGACAATCTAT
CGCTTGTATGGGAAGCCCGATGCGCCAGAGTTGTTTCTGAAACATGGCAAAGGTAGCGTTGCCAATGATG
TTACAGATGAGATGGTCAGACTAAACTGGCTGACGGAATTTATGCCTCTTCCGACCATCAAGCATTTTAT
CCGTACTCCTGATGATGCATGGTTACTCACCACTGCGATCCCCGGAAAAACAGCATTCCAGGTATTAGAA
GAATATCCTGATTCAGGTGAAAATATTGTTGATGCGCTGGCAGTGTTCCTGCGCCGGTTGCATTCGATTC
CTGTTTGTAATTGTCCTTTTAACAGCGATCGCGTATTTCGTCTCGCTCAGGCGCAATCACGAATGAATAA
CGGTTTGGTTGATGCGAGTGATTTTGATGACGAGCGTAATGGCTGGCCTGTTGAACAAGTCTGGAAAGAA
ATGCATAAACTTTTGCCATTCTCACCGGATTCAGTCGTCACTCATGGTGATTTCTCACTTGATAACCTTA
TTTTTGACGAGGGGAAATTAATAGGTTGTATTGATGTTGGACGAGTCGGAATCGCAGACCGATACCAGGA
TCTTGCCATCCTATGGAACTGCCTCGGTGAGTTTTCTCCTTCATTACAGAAACGGCTTTTTCAAAAATAT
GGTATTGATAATCCTGATATGAATAAATTGCAGTTTCATTTGATGCTCGATGAGTTTTTCTAATCAGAAT
TGGTTAATTGGTTGTAACACTGGCAGAGCATTACGCTGACTTGACGGGACGGCGCAAGCTCATGACCAAA
ATCCCTTAACGTGAGTTACGCGTCGTTCCACTGAGCGTCAGACCCCGTAGAAAAGATCAAAGGATCTTCT
TGAGATCCTTTTTTTCTGCGCGTAATCTGCTGCTTGCAAACAAAAAAACCACCGCTACCAGCGGTGGTTT
GTTTGCCGGATCAAGAGCTACCAACTCTTTTTCCGAAGGTAACTGGCTTCAGCAGAGCGCAGATACCAAA
TACTGTTCTTCTAGTGTAGCCGTAGTTAGGCCACCACTTCAAGAACTCTGTAGCACCGCCTACATACCTC
GCTCTGCTAATCCTGTTACCAGTGGCTGCTGCCAGTGGCGATAAGTCGTGTCTTACCGGGTTGGACTCAA
GACGATAGTTACCGGATAAGGCGCAGCGGTCGGGCTGAACGGGGGGTTCGTGCACACAGCCCAGCTTGGA
GCGAACGACCTACACCGAACTGAGATACCTACAGCGTGAGCTATGAGAAAGCGCCACGCTTCCCGAAGGG
AGAAAGGCGGACAGGTATCCGGTAAGCGGCAGGGTCGGAACAGGAGAGCGCACGAGGGAGCTTCCAGGGG
GAAACGCCTGGTATCTTTATAGTCCTGTCGGGTTTCGCCACCTCTGACTTGAGCGTCGATTTTTGTGATG
CTCGTCAGGGGGGCGGAGCCTATGGAAAAACGCCAGCAACGCGGCCTTTTTACGGTTCCTGGCCTTTTGC
TGGCCTTTTGCTCACATGTT
