>Addgene plasmid #83851 | pDONR-IAA14 | addgene partial sequence | sequence record 161323 | M13pUC-Fwd 5'-CCCAGTCACGACGTTGTAAAACG-3'
AATAATGATTTTATTTTGACTGATAGTGACCTGTTCGTTGCAACAAATTGATGAGCAATGCTTTTTTATA
ATGCCAACTTTGTACAAAAAAGCAGGCTTCAAAATGAACCTTAAGGAGACGGAGCTTTGTCTTGGCCTCC
CCGGAGGCACTGAAACCGTTGAAAGTCCGGCCAAGTCGGGTGTTGGGAACAAGAGAGGCTTCTCCGAGAC
CGTTGATCTCAAACTTAATCTTCAATCTAACAAACAAGGACATGTGGATCTCAACACTAATGGAGCTCCC
AAGGAGAAGACCTTCCTTAAAGACCCTTCTAAGCCTCCTGCTAAAGCACAAGTGGTGGGTTGGCCACCGG
TGAGGAACTACCGGAAAAATGTTATGGCTAATCAGAAGAGCGGCGAAGCAGAGGAGGCAATGAGTAGTGG
TGGAGGAACCGTCGCCTTTGTGAAGGTTTCCATGGATGGAGCTCCTTATCTTCGGAAGGTTGACCTCAAG
ATGTACACCAGCTACAAGGATCTCTCTGATGCCTTGGCCAAAATGTTCAGCTCCTTTACCATGGGGAGTT
ATGGAGCACAAGGGATGATAGATTTCATGAACGAGAGTAAAGTGATGGATCTGTTGAACAGTTCTGAGTA
TGTTCCAAGCTACGAGGACAAAGATGGTGACTGGATGCTCGTTGGTGATGTCCCCTGGCCGATGTTTGTC
GAGTCATGCAAACGTTTGCGCATAATGAAAGGATCCGAAGCAATTGGACTTGCTCCAAGAGCAATGGAGA
AGTTCAAGAACAGATCATGATAACACCCAGCTTTCTTGTACAAAGTTGGCATTATAA
